Addgene plasmid #83307: pME-QF2
Purpose: codes for QF2 (truncated QF) in a gateway middle entry backbone.
Depositing lab: Marnie Halpern. Depositing organization: Carnegie Institution for Science.
Backbone
  Vector backbone: pDONR221
  Backbone manufacturer: Life Technologies
  Backbone size w/o insert (bp): 2564
  Total vector size (bp): 3853
Growth in bacteria
  Bacterial resistance: Kanamycin, 25 μg/mL
  Growth temperature: 37°C
  Growth strain: DH10B
  Copy number: Unknown
Gene/Insert
  Gene/Insert name: QF (alt name: Quinate activator)
  Species: Neurospora
  Insert size (bp): 3160
  Cloning method: Gateway Cloning
  Sequencing primers: 5′ M13F; 3′ M13R
Terms and licenses: Academic/Nonprofit Terms; Industry Terms: Not Available to Industry
How to cite: pME-QF2 was a gift from Marnie Halpern (Addgene plasmid # 83307 ; http://n2t.net/addgene:83307 ; RRID:Addgene_83307)
