[The description below was written by a language model from this plasmid's Addgene catalogue record and the feature table of its GenBank file.]
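Description:
pME-QF2 is a Gateway middle entry clone built on the pDONR221 backbone, carrying the coding sequence for QF2, a truncated form of the Neurospora quinate-pathway transcriptional activator QF. It is a small bacterial plasmid of about 3.85 kb, maintained through a high-copy ColE1/pUC-type origin and selected with kanamycin via the aph(3')-Ia gene. The rrnB T1 and T2 terminators sit upstream of the recombination cassette, where they insulate it from read-through transcription. M13 forward and reverse primer sites and a T7 promoter flank the cassette for sequence verification.

The payload lies between attL1 and attL2, the sites used by LR Clonase to transfer an insert into a destination vector, typically alongside 5' and 3' entry clones in multisite assemblies. The feature table does not annotate the QF2 open reading frame itself, but the unannotated interval of roughly 1.1 kb following attL1 is where it would be expected. That interval is followed by a residual attB2 site and an SV40 polyadenylation signal, both still inside the attL-flanked region, so the poly(A) signal would travel with the coding sequence on recombination. No eukaryotic promoter is present, as expected for a middle entry clone; expression depends on the promoter supplied by the 5' element in the final assembly. The catalogue lists an insert size of 3160 bp, which does not fit the total plasmid size or the mapped attL interval of about 1.5 kb, and the record does not explain the discrepancy.

QF is the activator component of the Q binary expression system, driving transcription from QUAS-bearing reporter or effector transgenes. This entry clone serves as a modular part for building tissue-specific QF2 driver constructs, though the record does not name a target organism.
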