LOCUS       Exported 3854 bp ds-DNA circular SYN 12-MAY-2021
DEFINITION  codes for QF2 (truncated QF) in a gateway middle entry backbone..
ACCESSION   .
VERSION     .
KEYWORDS    pME-QF2
SOURCE      synthetic DNA construct
  ORGANISM  synthetic DNA construct
REFERENCE   1 (bases 1 to 3854)
  TITLE     Halpern Lab QF2 gateway middle entry
  JOURNAL   Unpublished
REFERENCE   2 (bases 1 to 3854)
  AUTHORS   .
  TITLE     Direct Submission
  JOURNAL   Exported May 12, 2021 from SnapGene Server 1.1.58
            http://www.snapgene.com
FEATURES             Location/Qualifiers
     source          1..3854
                     /organism="synthetic DNA construct"
                     /mol_type="other DNA"
     primer_bind     8..30
                     /label=M13/pUC Forward
                     /note="In lacZ gene"
     primer_bind     22..39
                     /label=M13 Forward
                     /note="In lacZ gene. Also called M13-F20 or M13 (-21)
                     Forward"
     primer_bind     23..39
                     /label=M13 fwd
                     /note="common sequencing primer, one of multiple similar
                     variants"
     protein_bind    55..154
                     /gene="mutant version of attL"
                     /label=attL1
                     /bound_moiety="LR Clonase(TM)"
                     /note="recombination site for the Gateway(R) LR reaction"
     protein_bind    complement(1243..1267)
                     /gene="mutant version of attB"
                     /label=attB2
                     /bound_moiety="BP Clonase(TM)"
                     /note="recombination site for the Gateway(R) BP reaction"
     polyA_signal    1269..1403
                     /label=SV40 poly(A) signal
                     /note="SV40 polyadenylation signal"
     primer_bind     complement(1293..1312)
                     /label=EBV-rev
                     /note="SV40 polyA terminator, reverse primer"
     primer_bind     1347..1366
                     /label=SV40pA-R
                     /note="SV40 polyA, reverse primer"
     protein_bind    complement(1465..1564)
                     /gene="mutant version of attL"
                     /label=attL2
                     /bound_moiety="LR Clonase(TM)"
                     /note="recombination site for the Gateway(R) LR reaction"
     primer_bind     complement(1581..1600)
                     /label=T7
                     /note="T7 promoter, forward primer"
     promoter        complement(1582..1600)
                     /label=T7 promoter
                     /note="promoter for bacteriophage T7 RNA polymerase"
     primer_bind     complement(1605..1621)
                     /label=M13 rev
                     /note="common sequencing primer, one of multiple similar
                     variants"
     primer_bind     complement(1605..1621)
                     /label=M13 Reverse
                     /note="In lacZ gene. Also called M13-rev"
     primer_bind     complement(1723..1742)
                     /label=pENTR-R
                     /note="pENTR vectors, reverse primer"
     CDS             1734..2543
                     /codon_start=1
                     /gene="aph(3')-Ia"
                     /product="aminoglycoside phosphotransferase"
                     /label=KanR
                     /note="confers resistance to kanamycin in bacteria or G418
                     (Geneticin(R)) in eukaryotes"
                     /translation="MSHIQRETSRPRLNSNMDADLYGYKWARDNVGQSGATIYRLYGKP
                     DAPELFLKHGKGSVANDVTDEMVRLNWLTEFMPLPTIKHFIRTPDDAWLLTTAIPGKTA
                     FQVLEEYPDSGENIVDALAVFLRRLHSIPVCNCPFNSDRVFRLAQAQSRMNNGLVDASD
                     FDDERNGWPVEQVWKEMHKLLPFSPDSVVTHGDFSLDNLIFDEGKLIGCIDVGRVGIAD
                     RYQDLAILWNCLGEFSPSLQKRLFQKYGIDNPDMNKLQFHLMLDEFF"
     primer_bind     complement(1801..1820)
                     /label=Kan-R
                     /note="Kanamycin resistance gene, reverse primer"
     rep_origin      2690..3278
                     /direction=RIGHT
                     /label=ori
                     /note="high-copy-number ColE1/pMB1/pBR322/pUC origin of
                     replication"
     primer_bind     3179..3198
                     /label=pBR322ori-F
                     /note="pBR322 origin, forward primer"
     primer_bind     3432..3449
                     /label=L4440
                     /note="L4440 vector, forward primer"
     terminator      3608..3635
                     /label=rrnB T2 terminator
                     /note="transcription terminator T2 from the E. coli rrnB
                     gene"
     terminator      3727..3813
                     /gene="Escherichia coli rrnB"
                     /label=rrnB T1 terminator
                     /note="transcription terminator T1 from the E. coli rrnB
                     gene"
ORIGIN
        1 atgttttccc agtcacgacg ttgtaaaacg acggccagtc ttaagctcgg gccccaaata
       61 atgattttat tttgactgat agtgacctgt tcgttgcaac aaattgatga gcaatgcttt
      121 tttataatgc caactttgta caaaaaagca ggctcaacat gccacccaag cgcaaaacgc
      181 ttaacgctgc ggctgaggct aacgctcatg ccgacggaca cgccgacgga aacgccgacg
      241 gacacgtggc caatacggcc gcgtcctcga ataatgcgag gttcgctgat ctcactaaca
      301 tcgatactcc gggtctggga cccacaacta cgaccctgct cgtggaacca gcacgctcaa
      361 agcgtcaacg agtgtcccgc gcatgcgacc agtgccgtgc agcccgagag aaatgcgacg
      421 gaatacagcc tgcgtgtttc ccgtgcgttt cccagggaag gtcctgcact tatcaggctt
      481 cgccgaaaaa gaggggagtt caaaccggtt atattcgtac gctggagctc gccctcgcct
      541 ggatgtttga aaatgtcgcg cgttccgaag atgccttgca taacctcctc gtccgtgacg
      601 ccggacaagg atcagctctg ctcgttggta aagattcgcc ggctgccgag cgactccatg
      661 cccgttgggc tactagccgt gtcaataaga gcattacccg cctcctccgt cagttggagc
      721 tccctcctac cgccacggct acggcctcga taatgccgca cgtgatggag cagcctctca
      781 gtaccagcat taaccccgtc aacgaccgct tcaacggtat tcccaacccc actccgtata
      841 actccgatgc agctctcgat gctatcactc agaccaacga ttatggaagc gtaaatacac
      901 atggtatcct ctctacttac ccgccaccgg ctacgcacct taatgaagct tccgtcgctc
      961 tcgctcccgg tggcgccccc ccccgaccgc ctcctccgta tgttgacagc acgaccaatc
     1021 acccgccgta ccactcgaat ctggttccaa tggcgaactt tggttactcg accgttgatt
     1081 acgatgccat ggttgacgat ttggctagca ttgaatacac ggacgctgtg gatgtcgacc
     1141 cacagtttat gaccaatctg ggattcgttc ctggatgtaa cttctccgac attaatacat
     1201 acgaacagtg atgacgtcta tcgataccgt cgactaaagc caacccagct ttcttgtaca
     1261 aagtggggga tccagacatg ataagataca ttgatgagtt tggacaaacc acaactagaa
     1321 tgcagtgaaa aaaatgcttt atttgtgaaa tttgtgatgc tattgcttta tttgtaacca
     1381 ttataagctg caataaacaa gttaacaaca acaattgcat tcattttatg tttcaggttc
     1441 agggggaggt gtgggaggtt ttttacccag ctttcttgta caaagttggc attataagaa
     1501 agcattgctt atcaatttgt tgcaacgaac aggtcactat cagtcaaaat aaaatcatta
     1561 tttgccatcc agctgatatc ccctatagtg agtcgtatta catggtcata gctgtttcct
     1621 ggcagctctg gcccgtgtct caaaatctct gatgttacat tgcacaagat aaaaatatat
     1681 catcatgaac aataaaactg tctgcttaca taaacagtaa tacaaggggt gttatgagcc
     1741 atattcaacg ggaaacgtcg aggccgcgat taaattccaa catggatgct gatttatatg
     1801 ggtataaatg ggctcgcgat aatgtcgggc aatcaggtgc gacaatctat cgcttgtatg
     1861 ggaagcccga tgcgccagag ttgtttctga aacatggcaa aggtagcgtt gccaatgatg
     1921 ttacagatga gatggtcaga ctaaactggc tgacggaatt tatgcctctt ccgaccatca
     1981 agcattttat ccgtactcct gatgatgcat ggttactcac cactgcgatc cccggaaaaa
     2041 cagcattcca ggtattagaa gaatatcctg attcaggtga aaatattgtt gatgcgctgg
     2101 cagtgttcct gcgccggttg cattcgattc ctgtttgtaa ttgtcctttt aacagcgatc
     2161 gcgtatttcg tctcgctcag gcgcaatcac gaatgaataa cggtttggtt gatgcgagtg
     2221 attttgatga cgagcgtaat ggctggcctg ttgaacaagt ctggaaagaa atgcataaac
     2281 ttttgccatt ctcaccggat tcagtcgtca ctcatggtga tttctcactt gataacctta
     2341 tttttgacga ggggaaatta ataggttgta ttgatgttgg acgagtcgga atcgcagacc
     2401 gataccagga tcttgccatc ctatggaact gcctcggtga gttttctcct tcattacaga
     2461 aacggctttt tcaaaaatat ggtattgata atcctgatat gaataaattg cagtttcatt
     2521 tgatgctcga tgagtttttc taatcagaat tggttaattg gttgtaacac tggcagagca
     2581 ttacgctgac ttgacgggac ggcgcaagct catgaccaaa atcccttaac gtgagttacg
     2641 cgtcgttcca ctgagcgtca gaccccgtag aaaagatcaa aggatcttct tgagatcctt
     2701 tttttctgcg cgtaatctgc tgcttgcaaa caaaaaaacc accgctacca gcggtggttt
     2761 gtttgccgga tcaagagcta ccaactcttt ttccgaaggt aactggcttc agcagagcgc
     2821 agataccaaa tactgttctt ctagtgtagc cgtagttagg ccaccacttc aagaactctg
     2881 tagcaccgcc tacatacctc gctctgctaa tcctgttacc agtggctgct gccagtggcg
     2941 ataagtcgtg tcttaccggg ttggactcaa gacgatagtt accggataag gcgcagcggt
     3001 cgggctgaac ggggggttcg tgcacacagc ccagcttgga gcgaacgacc tacaccgaac
     3061 tgagatacct acagcgtgag ctatgagaaa gcgccacgct tcccgaaggg agaaaggcgg
     3121 acaggtatcc ggtaagcggc agggtcggaa caggagagcg cacgagggag cttccagggg
     3181 gaaacgcctg gtatctttat agtcctgtcg ggtttcgcca cctctgactt gagcgtcgat
     3241 ttttgtgatg ctcgtcaggg gggcggagcc tatggaaaaa cgccagcaac gcggcctttt
     3301 tacggttcct ggccttttgc tggccttttg ctcacatgtt ctttcctgcg ttatcccctg
     3361 attctgtgga taaccgtatt accgcctttg agtgagctga taccgctcgc cgcagccgaa
     3421 cgaccgagcg cagcgagtca gtgagcgagg aagcggaaga gcgcccaata cgcaaaccgc
     3481 ctctccccgc gcgttggccg attcattaat gcagctggca cgacaggttt cccgactgga
     3541 aagcgggcag tgagcgcaac gcaattaata cgcgtaccgc tagccaggaa gagtttgtag
     3601 aaacgcaaaa aggccatccg tcaggatggc cttctgctta gtttgatgcc tggcagttta
     3661 tggcgggcgt cctgcccgcc accctccggg ccgttgcttc acaacgttca aatccgctcc
     3721 cggcggattt gtcctactca ggagagcgtt caccgacaaa caacagataa aacgaaaggc
     3781 ccagtcttcc gactgagcct ttcgttttat ttgatgcctg gcagttccct actctcgcgt
     3841 taacgctagc atgg
//
